Addgene plasmid #232900: pML107-YFR054C
Purpose: Plasmid expressing Cas9 and gRNA GCTCAAAGAAACAATTAGAG which targets the YFR054C gene.
Depositing lab: Jolanda Van Leeuwen. Depositing organization: University of Massachusetts, Worcester. Publication: The modifiers that cause changes in gene essentiality. Batte A, Bosch-Guiteras N, Pons C, Ota M, Lopes M, Sharma S, Tellini N, Paltenghi C, Conti M, Kan KT, Ho UL, Wiederkehr M, Barraud J, Ashe M, Aloy P, Liti G, Chabes A, Parts L, van Leeuwen J. Cell Syst. 2026 Mar 2:101515. doi: 10.1016/j.cels.2025.101515. PubMed 41775267.
Backbone
  Vector backbone: pML107
  Backbone manufacturer: Laughery et al, 2015, Yeast
  Backbone size w/o insert (bp): 12367
  Vector type: Yeast Expression, CRISPR
  Selectable markers: LEU2
Growth in bacteria
  Bacterial resistance: Ampicillin, 100 μg/mL
  Growth temperature: 37°C
  Growth strain: DH5alpha
  Copy number: High Copy
Gene/Insert
  Gene/Insert name: YFR054C gRNA (alt name: YFR054C)
  gRNA/shRNA sequence: GCTCAAAGAAACAATTAGAG
  Species: S. cerevisiae (budding yeast)
  Insert size (bp): 33
  Entrez Gene: YFR054C (a.k.a. YFR054C)
  Promoter: snR52
  Cloning method: Restriction Enzyme; 5′ cloning site SwaI (destroyed during cloning); 3′ cloning site BclI (destroyed during cloning)
Terms and licenses: Academic/Nonprofit Terms; Industry Terms: Not Available to Industry
How to cite: pML107-YFR054C was a gift from Jolanda Van Leeuwen (Addgene plasmid # 232900 ; http://n2t.net/addgene:232900 ; RRID:Addgene_232900)
