[The description below was written by a language model from this plasmid's Addgene catalogue record and pLannotate feature annotations shown in this document.]
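Description:
pML107-YFR054C is an all-in-one CRISPR/Cas9 plasmid for genome editing in the budding yeast Saccharomyces cerevisiae, built on the pML107 backbone. It is an E. coli–yeast shuttle vector of about 12.4 kb. In bacteria it replicates from a high-copy ColE1/pUC-type origin and is selected with ampicillin through the β-lactamase gene. In yeast it is maintained as a multicopy episome through the 2μ origin and selected by leucine prototrophy from a LEU2 marker driven by its own promoter. The backbone also carries pBluescript-derived remnants: an f1 origin, T7 and T3 promoters, lac promoter/operator elements and a lacZα fragment. Short annotated fragments such as rop, bom, NFS1 and lacI appear to be leftover flanking or vector sequence rather than functional parts.

The payload consists of two expression units. Streptococcus pyogenes Cas9 is transcribed from the strong constitutive TDH3 (GAP) promoter and terminated by the ADH1 terminator. On the opposite strand, the SNR52 small nucleolar RNA promoter, an RNA polymerase III promoter, drives a single guide RNA made of a 20-nucleotide spacer fused to the S. pyogenes gRNA scaffold, ending at the SUP4 tRNA terminator. The spacer was introduced as a short 33 bp insert between the SwaI and BclI sites of pML107, both of which were destroyed by the cloning, and it directs Cas9 to the YFR054C locus.

Transforming yeast with this single plasmid therefore supplies both the nuclease and the guide needed to cut YFR054C. The record does not describe a repair template or the specific edit intended. It was deposited with a study on genetic modifiers that change gene essentiality.
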