Features (pLannotate 1.2.2; 26 found; start..end, strand, type, name):
     27..45      +  promoter       T7 promoter: promoter for bacteriophage T7 RNA polymerase
     54..107     -  misc_feature   MCS (fragment): pBluescript multiple cloning site
    132..798     +  promoter       GAP promoter: S. cerevisiae TDH3; promoter for glyceraldehyde-3-phosphate dehydrogenase
    833..4936    +  CDS            cas9: CAS9_STRP1 - Also known as csn1 From Streptococcus pyogenes serotype M1.
   4994..5181    +  terminator     ADH1 terminator: S. cerevisiae ADH1; transcription terminator for the S. cerevisiae alcohol dehydrogenase 1 (ADH1) gene
   5299..5318    -  terminator     SUP4 terminator: transcription terminator for the S. cerevisiae SUP4 tRNA gene
   5323..5397    -  misc_RNA       gRNA scaffold: guide RNA scaffold for the Streptococcus pyogenes CRISPR/Cas9 system
   5418..5686    -  promoter       SNR52 promoter: promoter for the S. cerevisiae small nucleolar RNA gene SNR52
   5717..5735    -  promoter       T3 promoter: promoter for bacteriophage T3 RNA polymerase
   5778..5800    -  protein_bind   lac operator (fragment): The lac repressor binds to the lac operator to inhibit transcription in E. coli. This inhibition can be relieved by adding lactose or isopropyl-β-D-thiogalactopyranoside (IPTG). lac repressor encoded by lacI
   5804..5834    -  promoter       lac promoter: promoter for the E. coli lac operon
   5849..5870    -  protein_bind   CAP binding site: CAP binding activates transcription in the presence of cAMP. E. coli catabolite activator protein
   5883..5975    -  CDS            lacI (fragment): lac repressor; lacI; The lac repressor binds to the lac operator to inhibit transcription in E. coli. This inhibition can be relieved by adding lactose or isopropyl-β-D-thiogalactopyranoside (IPTG).
   6158..6746    -  rep_origin     ori: high-copy-number ColE1/pMB1/pBR322/pUC origin of replication
   6917..7777    -  CDS            AmpR: β-lactamase; bla; confers resistance to ampicillin, carbenicillin, and related antibiotics
   7778..7882    -  promoter       AmpR promoter: bla
   7909..9255    -  rep_origin     2μ ori: yeast 2μ plasmid origin of replication
   9323..9358    +  CDS            rop (fragment): Rop protein, which maintains plasmids at low copy number; rop
   9460..9510    +  misc_feature   bom (fragment): basis of mobility region from pBR322
   9509..9625    +  CDS            NFS1 (fragment): NFS1_YEAST - Also known as SPL1 From Saccharomyces cerevisiae (strain ATCC 204508 / S288c) (Baker's yeast).
   9990..11081   -  CDS            LEU2: LEU3_YEAST - Experimental evidence at protein level: Swiss-Prot protein existence level 1. Catalyzes the oxidation of 3-carboxy-2-hydroxy-4- methylpentanoate (3-isopropylmalate) to 3-carboxy-4-methyl-2- oxopentanoate. The product decarboxylates to 4-methyl-2 oxopentanoate. From Saccharomyces cerevisiae (strain ATCC 204508 / S288c) (Baker's yeast).
  11082..11489   -  promoter       LEU2 promoter: S. cerevisiae LEU2
  11629..11706   -  CDS            YO192_YEAST (fragment): Experimental evidence at protein level: Swiss-Prot protein existence level 1. From Saccharomyces cerevisiae (strain ATCC 204508 / S288c) (Baker's yeast).
  11737..11789   +  misc_feature   bom (fragment): basis of mobility region from pBR322
  11817..12245   -  rep_origin     f1 ori (sequence partly withheld): f1 bacteriophage origin of replication; arrow indicates direction of (+) strand synthesis
  12249..19      -  CDS            lacZα (fragment) (across the origin): LacZα fragment of β-galactosidase; lacZ fragment
>Addgene plasmid #232900 | pML107-YFR054C | addgene full sequence | sequence record 462143 | Addgene NGS Result
GTAAAACGACGGCCAGTGAGCGCGCGTAATACGACTCACTATAGGGCGAATTGGGTACCGGGCCCCCCCT
CGAGGTCGACGGTATCGATAAGCTTGATATCGAATTCAGTCTACTAGTCAGTTCGAGTTTATCATTATCA
ATACTGCCATTTCAAAGAATACGTAAATAATTAATAGTAGTGATTTTCCTAACTTTATTTAGTCAAAAAA
TTAGCCTTTTAATTCTGCTGTAACCCGTACATGCCCAAAATAGGGGGCGGGTTACACAGAATATATAACA
TCGTAGGTGTCTGGGTGAACAGTTTATTCCTGGCATCCACTAAATATAATGGAGCCCGCTTTTTAAGCTG
GCATCCAGAAAAAAAAAGAATCCCAGCACCAAAATATTGTTTTCTTCACCAACCATCAGTTCATAGGTCC
ATTCTCTTAGCGCAACTACAGAGAACAGGGGCACAAACAGGCAAAAAACGGGCACAACCTCAATGGAGTG
ATGCAACCTGCCTGGAGTAAATGATGACACAAGGCAATTGACCCACGCATGTATCTATCTCATTTTCTTA
CACCTTCTATTACCTTCTGCTCTCTCTGATTTGGAAAAAGCTGAAAAAAAAGGTTGAAACCAGTTCCCTG
AAATTATTCCCCTACTTGACTAATAAGTATATAAAGACGGTAGGTATTGATTGTAATTCTGTAAATCTAT
TTCTTAAACTTCTTAAATTCTACTTTTATAGTTAGTCTTTTTTTTAGTTTTAAAACACCAAGAACTTAGT
TTCGAATAAACACACATAAACAAACAAAAGATCTGATATGGATCGAATTAGATCTCGCCACCATGGACAA
GAAGTATTCTATCGGACTGGACATCGGGACTAATAGCGTCGGGTGGGCCGTCATCACTGACGAGTACAAG
GTGCCCTCTAAGAAGTTCAAGGTGCTCGGGAACACCGACCGGCATTCCATCAAGAAAAATCTGATCGGAG
CTCTCCTCTTTGATTCAGGGGAGACCGCTGAAGCAACCCGCCTCAAGCGGACTGCTAGACGGCGGTACAC
CAGGAGGAAGAACCGGATTTGTTACCTTCAAGAGATATTCTCCAACGAAATGGCAAAGGTCGACGACAGC
TTCTTCCATAGGCTGGAAGAATCATTCCTCGTGGAAGAGGATAAGAAGCATGAACGGCATCCCATCTTCG
GTAATATCGTCGACGAGGTGGCCTATCACGAGAAATACCCAACCATCTACCATCTTCGCAAAAAGCTGGT
GGACTCAACCGACAAGGCAGACCTCCGGCTTATCTACCTGGCCCTGGCCCACATGATTAAGTTCAGAGGC
CACTTCCTGATCGAGGGCGACCTCAATCCTGACAATAGCGATGTGGATAAACTGTTCATCCAGCTGGTGC
AGACTTACAACCAGCTCTTTGAAGAGAACCCCATCAATGCAAGCGGAGTCGATGCCAAGGCCATTCTGTC
AGCCCGGCTGTCAAAGAGCCGCAGACTTGAGAATCTTATCGCTCAGCTGCCGGGTGAAAAGAAAAATGGA
CTGTTCGGGAACCTGATTGCTCTTTCACTTGGGCTGACTCCCAATTTCAAGTCTAATTTCGACCTGGCAG
AGGATGCCAAGCTGCAACTGTCCAAGGACACCTATGATGACGATCTCGACAACCTCCTGGCCCAGATCGG
TGACCAATACGCCGACCTTTTCCTTGCTGCTAAGAATCTTTCTGACGCCATCCTGCTGTCTGACATTCTC
CGCGTGAACACTGAAATCACCAAGGCCCCTCTTTCAGCTTCAATGATTAAGCGGTATGATGAGCACCACC
AGGACCTGACCCTGCTTAAGGCACTCGTCCGGCAGCAGCTTCCGGAGAAGTACAAGGAAATCTTCTTTGA
CCAGTCAAAGAATGGATACGCCGGCTACATCGACGGAGGTGCCTCCCAAGAGGAATTTTATAAGTTTATC
AAACCTATCCTTGAGAAGATGGACGGCACCGAAGAGCTCCTCGTGAAACTGAATCGGGAGGATCTGCTGC
GGAAGCAGCGCACTTTCGACAATGGGAGCATTCCCCACCAGATCCATCTTGGGGAGCTTCACGCCATCCT
TCGGCGCCAAGAGGACTTCTACCCCTTTCTTAAGGACAACAGGGAGAAGATTGAGAAAATTCTCACTTTC
CGCATCCCCTACTACGTGGGACCCCTCGCCAGAGGAAATAGCCGGTTTGCTTGGATGACCAGAAAGTCAG
AAGAAACTATCACTCCCTGGAACTTCGAAGAGGTGGTGGACAAGGGAGCCAGCGCTCAGTCATTCATCGA
ACGGATGACTAACTTCGATAAGAACCTCCCCAATGAGAAGGTCCTGCCGAAACATTCCCTGCTCTACGAG
TACTTTACCGTGTACAACGAGCTGACCAAGGTGAAATATGTCACCGAAGGGATGAGGAAGCCCGCATTCC
TGTCAGGCGAACAAAAGAAGGCAATTGTGGACCTTCTGTTCAAGACCAATAGAAAGGTGACCGTGAAGCA
GCTGAAGGAGGACTATTTCAAGAAAATTGAATGCTTCGACTCTGTGGAGATTAGCGGGGTCGAAGATCGG
TTCAACGCAAGCCTGGGTACCTACCATGATCTGCTTAAGATCATCAAGGACAAGGATTTTCTGGACAATG
AGGAGAAAGAGGACATCCTTGAGGACATTGTCCTGACTCTCACTCTGTTCGAGGACCGGGAAATGATCGA
GGAGAGGCTTAAGACCTACGCCCATCTGTTCGACGATAAAGTGATGAAGCAACTTAAACGGAGAAGATAT
ACCGGATGGGGACGCCTTAGCCGCAAACTCATCAACGGAATCCGGGACAAACAGAGCGGAAAGACCATTC
TTGATTTCCTTAAGAGCGACGGATTCGCTAATCGCAACTTCATGCAACTTATCCATGATGATTCCCTGAC
CTTTAAGGAGGACATCCAGAAGGCCCAAGTGTCTGGACAAGGTGACTCACTGCACGAGCATATCGCAAAT
CTGGCTGGTTCACCCGCTATTAAGAAGGGTATTCTCCAGACCGTGAAAGTCGTGGACGAGCTGGTCAAGG
TGATGGGTCGCCATAAACCAGAGAACATTGTCATCGAGATGGCCAGGGAAAACCAGACTACCCAGAAGGG
ACAGAAGAACAGCAGGGAGCGGATGAAAAGAATTGAGGAAGGGATTAAGGAGCTCGGGTCACAGATCCTT
AAAGAGCACCCGGTGGAAAACACCCAGCTTCAGAATGAGAAGCTCTATCTGTACTACCTTCAAAATGGAC
GCGATATGTATGTGGACCAAGAGCTTGATATCAACAGGCTCTCAGACTACGACGTGGACCACATCGTCCC
TCAGAGCTTCCTCAAAGACGACTCAATTGACAATAAGGTGCTGACTCGCTCAGACAAGAACCGGGGAAAG
TCAGATAACGTGCCCTCAGAGGAAGTCGTGAAAAAGATGAAGAACTATTGGCGCCAGCTTCTGAACGCAA
AGCTAATCACTCAGCGGAAGTTCGACAATCTCACTAAGGCTGAGAGGGGCGGACTGAGCGAACTGGACAA
AGCAGGATTCATTAAACGGCAACTTGTGGAGACTCGGCAGATTACTAAACATGTAGCCCAAATCCTTGAC
TCACGCATGAATACCAAGTACGACGAAAACGACAAACTTATCCGCGAGGTGAAGGTGATTACCCTGAAGT
CCAAGCTGGTCAGCGATTTCAGAAAGGACTTTCAATTCTACAAAGTGCGGGAGATCAATAACTATCATCA
TGCTCATGACGCATATCTGAATGCCGTGGTGGGAACCGCCCTAATCAAGAAGTACCCAAAGCTGGAAAGC
GAGTTCGTGTACGGAGACTACAAGGTCTACGACGTGCGCAAGATGATTGCCAAATCTGAGCAGGAGATCG
GAAAGGCCACCGCAAAGTACTTCTTCTACAGCAACATCATGAATTTCTTCAAGACCGAAATCACCCTTGC
AAACGGTGAGATCCGGAAGAGGCCGCTCATCGAGACTAATGGGGAGACTGGCGAAATCGTGTGGGACAAG
GGCAGAGATTTCGCTACCGTGCGCAAAGTGCTTTCTATGCCTCAAGTGAACATCGTGAAGAAAACCGAGG
TGCAAACCGGAGGCTTTTCTAAGGAATCAATCCTCCCCAAGCGCAACTCCGACAAGCTCATTGCAAGGAA
GAAGGATTGGGACCCTAAGAAGTACGGCGGATTCGATTCACCAACTGTGGCTTATTCTGTCCTGGTCGTG
GCTAAGGTGGAAAAAGGAAAGTCTAAGAAGCTCAAGAGCGTGAAGGAACTGCTGGGTATCACCATTATGG
AGCGCAGCTCCTTCGAGAAGAACCCAATTGACTTTCTCGAAGCCAAAGGTTACAAGGAAGTCAAGAAGGA
CCTTATCATCAAGCTCCCAAAGTATAGCCTGTTCGAACTGGAGAATGGGCGGAAGCGGATGCTCGCCTCC
GCTGGCGAACTTCAGAAGGGTAATGAGCTGGCTCTCCCCTCCAAGTACGTGAATTTCCTCTACCTTGCAA
GCCATTACGAGAAGCTGAAGGGGAGCCCCGAGGACAACGAGCAAAAGCAACTGTTTGTGGAGCAGCATAA
GCATTATCTGGACGAGATCATTGAGCAGATTTCCGAGTTTTCTAAACGCGTCATTCTCGCTGATGCCAAC
CTCGATAAAGTCCTTAGCGCATACAATAAGCACAGAGACAAACCAATTCGGGAGCAGGCTGAGAATATCA
TCCACCTGTTCACCCTCACCAATCTTGGTGCCCCTGCCGCATTCAAGTACTTCGACACCACCATCGACCG
GAAACGCTATACCTCCACCAAAGAAGTGCTGGACGCCACCCTCATCCACCAGAGCATCACCGGACTTTAC
GAAACTCGGATTGACCTCTCACAGCTCGGAGGGGATGAGGGAGCTCCCAAGAAAAAGCGCAAGGTAGGTA
GTTCCGGATCCTAGACTCTCGAGGCGAATTTCTTATGATTTATGATTTTTATTATTAAATAAGTTATAAA
AAAAATAAGTGTATACAAATTTTAAAGTGACTCTTAGGTTTTAAAACGAAAATTCTTATTCTTGAGTAAC
TCTTTCCTGTAGGTCAGGTTGCTTTCTCAGGTATAGCATGAGGTCGCTCTTATTGACCACACCTCTACCG
GCATGCCGAGCAAATGCCTGCAAATCGCTCCCCATTTCTCTAGAGCGGCCGTGGTATCGTTTAGATTGGC
AATTACAGTGTCTTAGCTCACATGCTTATAACTAATTACATGACTCGAAGACATAAAAAACAAAAAAAGC
ACCACCGACTCGGTGCCACTTTTTCAAGTTGATAACGGACTAGCCTTATTTTAACTTGCTATTTCTAGCT
CTAAAACCTCTAATTGTTTCTTTGAGCGATCATTTATCTTTCACTGCGGAGAAGTTTCGAACGCCGAAAC
ATGCGCACCAACTTTCACTTCTACAGCGTTTGACCAAAATCTTTTGAACAGAACATTGTAGGGTGTGAAA
AAATGCGCACCTTTACCGCTAGCCCAAGAGGGCACTACAAAATCTAGAGTTGTACTTCAAACGTACATGT
AATCACCTTGTATATACTCGAAAGAAAACATCAAGTTTCTGTATAAATATGAGTGAAAGCATAATCATAC
ATTATCTTTTCAAAGATTGTCCGCGGTGGAGCTCCAGCTTTTGTTCCCTTTAGTGAGGGTTAATTGCGCG
CTTGGCGTAATCATGGTCATAGCTGTTTCCTGTGTGAAATTGTTATCCGCTCACAATTCCACACAACATA
CGAGCCGGAAGCATAAAGTGTAAAGCCTGGGGTGCCTAATGAGTGAGCTAACTCACATTAATTGCGTTGC
GCTCACTGCCCGCTTTCCAGTCGGGAAACCTGTCGTGCCAGCTGCATTAATGAATCGGCCAACGCGCGGG
GAGAGGCGGTTTGCGTATTGGGCGCTCTTCCGCTTCCTCGCTCACTGACTCGCTGCGCTCGGTCGTTCGG
CTGCGGCGAGCGGTATCAGCTCACTCAAAGGCGGTAATACGGTTATCCACAGAATCAGGGGATAACGCAG
GAAAGAACATGTGAGCAAAAGGCCAGCAAAAGGCCAGGAACCGTAAAAAGGCCGCGTTGCTGGCGTTTTT
CCATAGGCTCCGCCCCCCTGACGAGCATCACAAAAATCGACGCTCAAGTCAGAGGTGGCGAAACCCGACA
GGACTATAAAGATACCAGGCGTTTCCCCCTGGAAGCTCCCTCGTGCGCTCTCCTGTTCCGACCCTGCCGC
TTACCGGATACCTGTCCGCCTTTCTCCCTTCGGGAAGCGTGGCGCTTTCTCATAGCTCACGCTGTAGGTA
TCTCAGTTCGGTGTAGGTCGTTCGCTCCAAGCTGGGCTGTGTGCACGAACCCCCCGTTCAGCCCGACCGC
TGCGCCTTATCCGGTAACTATCGTCTTGAGTCCAACCCGGTAAGACACGACTTATCGCCACTGGCAGCAG
CCACTGGTAACAGGATTAGCAGAGCGAGGTATGTAGGCGGTGCTACAGAGTTCTTGAAGTGGTGGCCTAA
CTACGGCTACACTAGAAGAACAGTATTTGGTATCTGCGCTCTGCTGAAGCCAGTTACCTTCGGAAAAAGA
GTTGGTAGCTCTTGATCCGGCAAACAAACCACCGCTGGTAGCGGTGGTTTTTTTGTTTGCAAGCAGCAGA
TTACGCGCAGAAAAAAAGGATCTCAAGAAGATCCTTTGATCTTTTCTACGGGGTCTGACGCTCAGTGGAA
CGAAAACTCACGTTAAGGGATTTTGGTCATGAGATTATCAAAAAGGATCTTCACCTAGATCCTTTTAAAT
TAAAAATGAAGTTTTAAATCAATCTAAAGTATATATGAGTAAACTTGGTCTGACAGTTACCAATGCTTAA
TCAGTGAGGCACCTATCTCAGCGATCTGTCTATTTCGTTCATCCATAGTTGCCTGACTCCCCGTCGTGTA
GATAACTACGATACGGGAGGGCTTACCATCTGGCCCCAGTGCTGCAATGATACCGCGAGACCCACGCTCA
CCGGCTCCAGATTTATCAGCAATAAACCAGCCAGCCGGAAGGGCCGAGCGCAGAAGTGGTCCTGCAACTT
TATCCGCCTCCATCCAGTCTATTAATTGTTGCCGGGAAGCTAGAGTAAGTAGTTCGCCAGTTAATAGTTT
GCGCAACGTTGTTGCCATTGCTACAGGCATCGTGGTGTCACGCTCGTCGTTTGGTATGGCTTCATTCAGC
TCCGGTTCCCAACGATCAAGGCGAGTTACATGATCCCCCATGTTGTGCAAAAAAGCGGTTAGCTCCTTCG
GTCCTCCGATCGTTGTCAGAAGTAAGTTGGCCGCAGTGTTATCACTCATGGTTATGGCAGCACTGCATAA
TTCTCTTACTGTCATGCCATCCGTAAGATGCTTTTCTGTGACTGGTGAGTACTCAACCAAGTCATTCTGA
GAATAGTGTATGCGGCGACCGAGTTGCTCTTGCCCGGCGTCAATACGGGATAATACCGCGCCACATAGCA
GAACTTTAAAAGTGCTCATCATTGGAAAACGTTCTTCGGGGCGAAAACTCTCAAGGATCTTACCGCTGTT
GAGATCCAGTTCGATGTAACCCACTCGTGCACCCAACTGATCTTCAGCATCTTTTACTTTCACCAGCGTT
TCTGGGTGAGCAAAAACAGGAAGGCAAAATGCCGCAAAAAAGGGAATAAGGGCGACACGGAAATGTTGAA
TACTCATACTCTTCCTTTTTCAATATTATTGAAGCATTTATCAGGGTTATTGTCTCATGAGCGGATACAT
ATTTGAATGTATTTAGAAAAATAAACAAATAGGGGTTCCGCGCACATTTCCCCGAAAAGTGCCACCTGAA
CGAAGCATCTGTGCTTCATTTTGTAGAACAAAAATGCAACGCGAGAGCGCTAATTTTTCAAACAAAGAAT
CTGAGCTGCATTTTTACAGAACAGAAATGCAACGCGAAAGCGCTATTTTACCAACGAAGAATCTGTGCTT
CATTTTTGTAAAACAAAAATGCAACGCGAGAGCGCTAATTTTTCAAACAAAGAATCTGAGCTGCATTTTT
ACAGAACAGAAATGCAACGCGAGAGCGCTATTTTACCAACAAAGAATCTATACTTCTTTTTTGTTCTACA
AAAATGCATCCCGAGAGCGCTATTTTTCTAACAAAGCATCTTAGATTACTTTTTTTCTCCTTTGTGCGCT
CTATAATGCAGTCTCTTGATAACTTTTTGCACTGTAGGTCCGTTAAGGTTAGAAGAAGGCTACTTTGGTG
TCTATTTTCTCTTCCATAAAAAAAGCCTGACTCCACTTCCCGCGTTTACTGATTACTAGCGAAGCTGCGG
GTGCATTTTTTCAAGATAAAGGCATCCCCGATTATATTCTATACCGATGTGGATTGCGCATACTTTGTGA
ACAGAAAGTGATAGCGTTGATGATTCTTCATTGGTCAGAAAATTATGAACGGTTTCTTCTATTTTGTCTC
TATATACTACGTATAGGAAATGTTTACATTTTCGTATTGTTTTCGATTCACTCTATGAATAGTTCTTACT
ACAATTTTTTTGTCTAAAGAGTAATACTAGAGATAAACATAAAAAATGTAGAGGTCGAGTTTAGATGCAA
GTTCAAGGAGCGAAAGGTGGATGGGTAGGTTATATAGGGATATAGCACAGAGATATATAGCAAAGAGATA
CTTTTGAGCAATGTTTGTGGAAGCGGTATTCGCAATATTTTAGTAGCTCGTTACAGTCCGGTGCGTTTTT
GGTTTTTTGAAAGTGCGTCTTCAGAGCGCTTTTGGTTTTCAAAAGCGCTCTGAAGTTCCTATACTTTCTA
GCTAGAGAATAGGAACTTCGGAATAGGAACTTCAAAGCGTTTCCGAAAACGAGCGCTTCCGAAAATGCAA
CGCGAGCTGCGCACATACAGCTCACTGTTCACGTCGCACCTATATCTGCGTGTTGCCTGTATATATATAT
ACATGAGAAGAACGGCATAGTGCGTGTTTATGCTTAAATGCGTACTTATATGCGTCTATTTATGTAGGAT
GAAAGGTAGTCTAGTACCTCCTGTGATATTATCCCATTCCATGCGGGGTATCGTATGCTTCCTTCAGCAC
TACCCTTTAGCTGTTCTATATGCTGCCACTCCTCAATTGGATTAGTCTCATCCTTCAATGCTATCATTTC
CTTTGATATTGGATCATACTAAGAAACCATTATTATCATGACATTAACCTATAAAAATAGGCGTATCACG
AGGCCCTTTCGTCTCGCGCGTTTCGGTGATGACGGTGAAAACCTCTGACACATGCAGCTCCCGGAGACGG
TCACAGCTTGTCTGTAAGCGGATGCCGGGAGCAGACAAGCCCGTCAGGGCGCGTCAGCGGGTGTTGGCGG
GTGTCGGGGCTGGCTTAACTATGCGGCATCAGAGCAGATTGTACTGAGAGTGCACCATATCGACTACGTC
GTTAAGGCCGTTTCTGACAGAGTAAAATTCTTGAGGGAACTTTCACCATTATGGGAAATGGTTCAAGAAG
GTATTGACTTAAACTCCATCAAATGGTCAGGTCATTGAGTGTTTTTTATTTGTTGTATTTTTTTTTTTTT
AGAGAAAATCCTCCAATATATAAATTAGGAATCATAGTTTCATGATTTTCTGTTACACCTAACTTTTTGT
GTGGTGCCCTCCTCCTTGTCAATATTAATGTTAAAGTGCAATTCTTTTTCCTTATCACGTTGAGCCATTA
GTATCAATTTGCTTACCTGTATTCCTTTACATCCTCCTTTTTCTCCTTCTTGATAAATGTATGTAGATTG
CGTATATAGTTTCGTCTACCCTATGAACATATTCCATTTTGTAATTTCGTGTCGTTTCTATTATGAATTT
CATTTATAAAGTTTATGTACAAATATCATAAAAAAAGAGAATCTTTTTAAGCAAGGATTTTCTTAACTTC
TTCGGCGACAGCATCACCGACTTCGGTGGTACTGTTGGAACCACCTAAATCACCAGTTCTGATACCTGCA
TCCAAAACCTTTTTAACTGCATCTTCAATGGCCTTACCTTCTTCAGGCAAGTTCAATGACAATTTCAACA
TCATTGCAGCAGACAAGATAGTGGCGATAGGGTTGACCTTATTCTTTGGCAAATCTGGAGCAGAACCGTG
GCATGGTTCGTACAAACCAAATGCGGTGTTCTTGTCTGGCAAAGAGGCCAAGGACGCAGATGGCAACAAA
CCCAAGGAACCTGGGATAACGGAGGCTTCATCGGAGATGATATCACCAAACATGTTGCTGGTGATTATAA
TACCATTTAGGTGGGTTGGGTTCTTAACTAGGATCATGGCGGCAGAATCAATCAATTGATGTTGAACCTT
CAATGTAGGAAATTCGTTCTTGATGGTTTCCTCCACAGTTTTTCTCCATAATCTTGAAGAGGCCAAAACA
TTAGCTTTATCCAAGGACCAAATAGGCAATGGTGGCTCATGTTGTAGGGCCATGAAAGCGGCCATTCTTG
TGATTCTTTGCACTTCTGGAACGGTGTATTGTTCACTATCCCAAGCGACACCATCACCATCGTCTTCCTT
TCTCTTACCAAAGTAAATACCTCCCACTAATTCTCTGACAACAACGAAGTCAGTACCTTTAGCAAATTGT
GGCTTGATTGGAGATAAGTCTAAAAGAGAGTCGGATGCAAAGTTACATGGTCTTAAGTTGGCGTACAATT
GAAGTTCTTTACGGATTTTTAGTAAACCTTGTTCAGGTCTAACACTACCTGTACCCCATTTAGGACCACC
CACAGCACCTAACAAAACGGCATCAGCCTTCTTGGAGGCTTCCAGCGCCTCATCTGGAAGTGGAACACCT
GTAGCATCTATAGCAGCACCACCAATTAAATGATTTTCGAAATCGAACTTGACATTGGAACGAACATCAG
AAATAGCTTTAAGAACCTTAATGGCTTCGGCTGTGATTTCTTGACCAACGTGGTCACCTGGCAAAACGAC
GATCTTCTTAGGGGCAGACATTAGAATGGTATATCCTTGAAATATATATATATATATTGCTGAAATGTAA
AAGGTAAGAAAAGTTAGAAAGTAAGACGATTGCTAACCACCTATTGGAAAAAACAATAGGTCCTTAAATA
ATATTGTCAACTTCAAGTATTGTGATGCAAGCATTTAGTCATGAACGCTTCTCTATTCTATATGAAAAGC
CGGTTCCGGCGCTCTCACCTTTCCTTTTTCTCCCAATTTTTCAGTTGAAAAAGGTATATGCGTCAGGCGA
CCTCTGAAATTAACAAAAAATTTCCAGTCATCGAATTTGATTCTGTGCGATAGCGCCCCTGTGTGTTCTC
GTTATGTTGAGGAAAAAAATAATGGTTGCTAAGAGATTCGAACTCTTGCATCTTACGATACCTGAGTATT
CCCACAGTTAACTGCGGTCAAGATATTTCTTGAATCAGGCGCCTTAGACCGCTCGGCCAAACAACCAATT
ACTTGTTGAGAAATAGAGTATAATTATCCTATAAATATAACGTTTTTGAACACACATGAACAAGGAAGTA
CAGGACAATTGATTTTGAAGAGAATGTGGATTTTGATGTAATTGTTGGGATTCCATTTTTAATAAGGCAA
TAATATTAGGTATGTAGATATACTAGAAGTTCTCCTCGACCGGTCGATATGCGGTGTGAAATACCGCACA
GATGCGTAAGGAGAAAATACCGCATCAGGAAATTGTAAGCGTTAATATTTTGTTAAAATTCGCGTTAAAT
TTTTGTTAAATCAGCTCATTTTTTAACCAATAGGCCGAAATCGGCAAAATCCCTTATAAATCAAAAGAAT
AGACCGAGATAGGGT
[37 nt withheld, positions 11916-11952]
AAAGAACGTGGACTCCAACGTCAAAGG
[49 nt withheld, positions 11980-12028]
T
[91 nt withheld, positions 12030-12120]
G
[124 nt withheld, positions 12122-12245]
CCATTCGCCATTCAGGCTGCGCAACTGTTGGGAAGGGCGATCGGTGCGGGCCTCTTCGCTATTACGCCAG
CTGGCGAAAGGGGGATGTGCTGCAAGGCGATTAAGTTGGGTAACGCCAGGGTTTTCCCAGTCACGACGTT
